Addgene plasmid #209045: pLenti-nSpCas9-TadA8.20m
Purpose: Lentiviral vector expressing doxycycline-inducible human codon-optimized adenine base editor where TadA8.20m is fused to the N-terminus of SpCas9(D10A)-6xNLS
Depositing lab: Thomas Gonatopoulos-Pournatzis. Depositing organization: National Cancer Institute (NCI). Publication: Genome-scale exon perturbation screens uncover exons critical for cell fitness. Xiao MS, Damodaran AP, Kumari B, Dickson E, Xing K, On TA, Parab N, King HE, Perez AR, Guiblet WM, Duncan G, Che A, Chari R, Andresson T, Vidigal JA, Weatheritt RJ, Aregger M, Gonatopoulos-Pournatzis T. Mol Cell. 2024 Jul 11;84(13):2553-2572.e19. doi: 10.1016/j.molcel.2024.05.024. Epub 2024 Jun 24. PubMed 38917794.
Backbone
  Vector backbone: TLCV2 inducible lentiviral plasmid
  Backbone manufacturer: Addgene #87360
  Vector type: Mammalian Expression, Lentiviral, CRISPR
  Selectable markers: Blasticidin
Growth in bacteria
  Bacterial resistance: Ampicillin, 100 μg/mL
  Growth temperature: 30°C
  Growth strain: NEB Stable
  Copy number: High Copy
Gene/Insert
  Gene/Insert name: TadA8.20m-nSpCas9
  Species: Streptococcus pyogenes
  Mutation: D10A
  Promoter: Tight TRE promoter
  Tag / fusion protein: FLAG-HA (N terminal on insert)
  Cloning method: Gibson Cloning
Terms and licenses: Academic/Nonprofit Terms; Industry Terms: Not Available to Industry
How to cite: pLenti-nSpCas9-TadA8.20m was a gift from Thomas Gonatopoulos-Pournatzis (Addgene plasmid # 209045 ; http://n2t.net/addgene:209045 ; RRID:Addgene_209045)
