[The description below was written by a language model from this plasmid's Addgene catalogue record and pLannotate feature annotations shown in this document.]
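Description:
pLenti-nSpCas9-TadA8.20m is a third-generation-style, self-inactivating lentiviral vector built on the TLCV2 inducible backbone for doxycycline-controlled expression of an adenine base editor in mammalian cells. The viral portion comprises an RSV promoter driving a truncated HIV-1 5' LTR, the Ψ packaging signal with a gag fragment, the RRE, a cPPT/CTS, a WPRE and a ΔU3 3' LTR, so the genome can be packaged when helper functions are supplied in trans and integrates without retaining LTR promoter activity. In bacteria the plasmid is maintained through a high-copy ColE1/pUC-type origin and ampicillin resistance; an f1 ori, an SV40 ori and poly(A) signal, and lac-region remnants are also present in the backbone.

The payload is a human codon-optimized fusion of the evolved TadA8.20m deoxyadenosine deaminase to the N-terminus of the SpCas9 D10A nickase, carrying an N-terminal FLAG-HA tag and, per the record, six nuclear localization signals. The automated annotation labels the deaminase as TadA*(7.10) and splits Cas9 into N- and C-terminal parts, which reflects nearest-match naming rather than a different insert. Expression is driven by the tight TRE promoter (seven tet operators plus a minimal CMV promoter). A second cassette uses the EF-1α core promoter to express blasticidin S deaminase followed by the rtTA3 reverse transactivator, providing both selection of transduced cells and the doxycycline-dependent activator within one vector. Only a fragment of the U6 promoter is annotated and no guide RNA scaffold is listed, so guides are presumably supplied separately. The construct is suited to generating stable inducible A•T-to-G•C base-editing cell lines, and the associated publication concerns genome-scale exon perturbation screens.
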