Features (pLannotate 1.2.2; 33 found; start..end, strand, type, name):
     36..62      +  CDS            Rev (fragment): human immunodeficiency virus 1 (HIV-1) Rev protein; rev; enhances nuclear export of unspliced and incompletely spliced viral mRNAs
     66..246     +  promoter       U6 promoter (fragment): RNA polymerase III promoter for human U6 snRNA
    287..404     +  misc_feature   cPPT/CTS: central polypurine tract and central termination sequence of HIV-1
    469..783     +  promoter       tight TRE promoter: Tet-responsive promoter PTight, consisting of seven tet operator sequences followed by the minimal CMV promoter
    830..855     +  CDS            3xHA (fragment): three tandem HA epitope tags
    863..1360    +  CDS            TadA*(7.10): DNA adenosine deaminase evolved from the E. coli tRNA adenosine deaminase TadA (Gaudelli et al., 2017)
   1463..3064    +  CDS            dCas9(N): N-terminal portion of catalytically inactive Streptococcus pyogenes dCas9 carrying the D10A mutation (Zetsche et al., 2015)
   3065..5559    +  CDS            Cas9(C) (fragment): C-terminal portion of Streptococcus pyogenes Cas9 (Zetsche et al., 2015)
   5810..6021    +  promoter       EF-1α core promoter: core promoter for human elongation factor EF-1α
   6037..6432    +  CDS            BSD: blasticidin S deaminase; Aspergillus terreus BSD; confers resistance to blasticidin
   6493..7190    +  CDS            rtTA3 (fragment): reverse tetracycline transactivator 3 activates expression from Tet-responsive promoters in the presence of doxycycline
   7120..7230    +  CDS            VP48: 3 tandem repeats of the minimal activation domain of herpes simplex virus VP16 (Cheng et al., 2013)
   7255..7843    +  misc_feature   WPRE: woodchuck hepatitis virus posttranscriptional regulatory element
   7894..7913    +  misc_feature   cPPT/CTS (fragment): central polypurine tract and central termination sequence of HIV-1
   7915..8148    +  LTR            3' LTR (ΔU3): self-inactivating 3' long terminal repeat (LTR) from HIV-1
   8226..8347    +  polyA_signal   SV40 poly(A) signal: SV40 polyadenylation signal
   8387..8522    +  rep_origin     SV40 ori: SV40 origin of replication
   8543..8561    -  promoter       T7 promoter: promoter for bacteriophage T7 RNA polymerase
   8569..8724    +  CDS            lacZα (fragment): LacZα fragment of β-galactosidase; lacZ fragment
   8729..9157    +  rep_origin     f1 ori (sequence partly withheld): f1 bacteriophage origin of replication; arrow indicates direction of (+) strand synthesis
   9210..9314    +  promoter       AmpR promoter: bla
   9315..10175   +  CDS            AmpR: β-lactamase; bla; confers resistance to ampicillin, carbenicillin, and related antibiotics
  10346..10934   +  rep_origin     ori: high-copy-number ColE1/pMB1/pBR322/pUC origin of replication
  11117..11209   +  CDS            lacI (fragment): lac repressor; lacI; The lac repressor binds to the lac operator to inhibit transcription in E. coli. This inhibition can be relieved by adding lactose or isopropyl-β-D-thiogalactopyranoside (IPTG).
  11222..11243   +  protein_bind   CAP binding site: CAP binding activates transcription in the presence of cAMP. E. coli catabolite activator protein
  11258..11288   +  promoter       lac promoter: promoter for the E. coli lac operon
  11292..11314   +  protein_bind   lac operator (fragment): The lac repressor binds to the lac operator to inhibit transcription in E. coli. This inhibition can be relieved by adding lactose or isopropyl-β-D-thiogalactopyranoside (IPTG). lac repressor encoded by lacI
  11357..11375   +  promoter       T3 promoter: promoter for bacteriophage T3 RNA polymerase
  11403..11629   +  promoter       RSV promoter: Rous sarcoma virus enhancer/promoter
  11630..11810   +  LTR            5' LTR (truncated): truncated 5' long terminal repeat (LTR) from HIV-1
  11857..11982   +  misc_feature   HIV-1 Ψ: packaging signal of human immunodeficiency virus type 1
  11966..12329   +  CDS            HIV-1 gag (fragment): gag protein from human immunodeficiency virus 1; gag
  12475..12708   +  misc_feature   RRE: The Rev response element (RRE) of HIV-1 allows for Rev-dependent mRNA export from the nucleus to the cytoplasm.
>Addgene plasmid #209045 | pLenti-nSpCas9-TadA8.20m | addgene full sequence | sequence record 413618 | Addgene NGS Result
GAGTTAGGCAGGGATATTCACCATTATCGTTTCAGACCCACCTCCCAACCCCGAGGGGACCCAGAGAGGG
CCTATTTCCCATGATTCCTTCATATTTGCATATACGATACAAGGCTGTTAGAGAGATAATTAGAATTAAT
TTGACTGTAAACACAAAGATATTAGTACAAAATACGTGACGTAGAAAGTAATAATTTCTTGGGTAGTTTG
CAGTTTTAAAATTATGTTTTAAAATGGACTATCATAAATTCTAGATCTTGAGACAAATGGCAGTATTCAT
CCACAATTTTAAAAGAAAAGGGGGGATTGGGGGGTACAGTGCAGGGGAAAGAATAGTAGACATAATAGCA
ACAGACATACAAACTAAAGAATTACAAAAACAAATTACAAAAATTCAAAATTTTCGGGTTTATTACAGGG
ACAGCAGAGATCCACTTTGGCGCCGGCTCGAGCGCGAATCGATATGTCGAGTTTACTCCCTATCAGTGAT
AGAGAACGTATGTCGAGTTTACTCCCTATCAGTGATAGAGAACGATGTCGAGTTTACTCCCTATCAGTGA
TAGAGAACGTATGTCGAGTTTACTCCCTATCAGTGATAGAGAACGTATGTCGAGTTTACTCCCTATCAGT
GATAGAGAACGTATGTCGAGTTTATCCCTATCAGTGATAGAGAACGTATGTCGAGTTTACTCCCTATCAG
TGATAGAGAACGTATGTCGAGGTAGGCGTGTACGGTGGGAGGCCTATATAAGCAGAGCTCGTTTAGTGAA
CCGTCAGATCGCCTGGAGAATTGGCTAGCACCATGGATTACAAAGACGATGACGATAAGTACCCATACGA
TGTGCCAGATTACGCCAGCGCTTCCGAAGTCGAGTTTTCCCATGAGTACTGGATGAGACACGCATTGACT
CTCGCAAAGAGGGCTCGAGATGAACGCGAGGTGCCCGTGGGGGCAGTACTCGTGCTCAACAATCGCGTAA
TCGGCGAAGGTTGGAATAGGGCAATCGGACTCCACGACCCCACTGCACATGCGGAAATCATGGCCCTTCG
ACAGGGAGGGCTTGTGATGCAGAATTATCGACTTTATGATGCGACGCTGTACTCGACGTTTGAACCTTGC
GTAATGTGCGCGGGAGCTATGATTCACTCCCGCATTGGACGAGTTGTATTCGGTGTTCGCAACGCCAAGA
CGGGTGCCGCAGGTTCACTGATGGACGTGCTGCATCATCCAGGCATGAACCACCGGGTAGAAATCACAGA
AGGCATATTGGCGGACGAATGTGCGGCGCTGTTGTGTCGTTTTTTTCGCATGCCCAGGCGGGTCTTTAAC
GCCCAGAAAAAAGCACAATCCTCTACTGACTCTGGTGGTTCTTCTGGTGGTTCTAGCGGCAGCGAGACTC
CCGGGACCTCAGAGTCCGCCACACCCGAAAGTTCTGGTGGTTCTTCTGGTGGTTCTAGCGCTGACAAGAA
GTACAGCATCGGCCTGGCCATCGGCACCAACTCTGTGGGCTGGGCCGTGATCACCGACGAGTACAAGGTG
CCCAGCAAGAAATTCAAGGTGCTGGGCAACACCGACCGGCACAGCATCAAGAAGAACCTGATCGGAGCCC
TGCTGTTCGACAGCGGCGAAACAGCCGAGGCCACCCGGCTGAAGAGAACCGCCAGAAGAAGATACACCAG
ACGGAAGAACCGGATCTGCTATCTGCAAGAGATCTTCAGCAACGAGATGGCCAAGGTGGACGACAGCTTC
TTCCACAGACTGGAAGAGTCCTTCCTGGTGGAAGAGGATAAGAAGCACGAGCGGCACCCCATCTTCGGCA
ACATCGTGGACGAGGTGGCCTACCACGAGAAGTACCCCACCATCTACCACCTGAGAAAGAAACTGGTGGA
CAGCACCGACAAGGCCGACCTGCGGCTGATCTATCTGGCCCTGGCCCACATGATCAAGTTCCGGGGCCAC
TTCCTGATCGAGGGCGACCTGAACCCCGACAACAGCGACGTGGACAAGCTGTTCATCCAGCTGGTGCAGA
CCTACAACCAGCTGTTCGAGGAAAACCCCATCAACGCCAGCGGCGTGGACGCCAAGGCCATCCTGTCTGC
CAGACTGAGCAAGAGCAGACGGCTGGAAAATCTGATCGCCCAGCTGCCCGGCGAGAAGAAGAATGGCCTG
TTCGGAAACCTGATTGCCCTGAGCCTGGGCCTGACCCCCAACTTCAAGAGCAACTTCGACCTGGCCGAGG
ATGCCAAACTGCAGCTGAGCAAGGACACCTACGACGACGACCTGGACAACCTGCTGGCCCAGATCGGCGA
CCAGTACGCCGACCTGTTTCTGGCCGCCAAGAACCTGTCCGACGCCATCCTGCTGAGCGACATCCTGAGA
GTGAACACCGAGATCACCAAGGCCCCCCTGAGCGCCTCTATGATCAAGAGATACGACGAGCACCACCAGG
ACCTGACCCTGCTGAAAGCTCTCGTGCGGCAGCAGCTGCCTGAGAAGTACAAAGAGATTTTCTTCGACCA
GAGCAAGAACGGCTACGCCGGCTACATTGACGGCGGAGCCAGCCAGGAAGAGTTCTACAAGTTCATCAAG
CCCATCCTGGAAAAGATGGACGGCACCGAGGAACTGCTCGTGAAGCTGAACAGAGAGGACCTGCTGCGGA
AGCAGCGGACCTTCGACAACGGCAGCATCCCCCACCAGATCCACCTGGGAGAGCTGCACGCCATTCTGCG
GCGGCAGGAAGATTTTTACCCATTCCTGAAGGACAACCGGGAAAAGATCGAGAAGATCCTGACCTTCCGC
ATCCCCTACTACGTGGGCCCTCTGGCCAGGGGAAACAGCAGATTCGCCTGGATGACCAGAAAGAGCGAGG
AAACCATCACCCCCTGGAACTTCGAGGAAGTGGTGGACAAGGGCGCTTCCGCCCAGAGCTTCATCGAGCG
GATGACCAACTTCGATAAGAACCTGCCCAACGAGAAGGTGCTGCCCAAGCACAGCCTGCTGTACGAGTAC
TTCACCGTGTATAACGAGCTGACCAAAGTGAAATACGTGACCGAGGGAATGAGAAAGCCCGCCTTCCTGA
GCGGCGAGCAGAAAAAGGCCATCGTGGACCTGCTGTTCAAGACCAACCGGAAAGTGACCGTGAAGCAGCT
GAAAGAGGACTACTTCAAGAAAATCGAGTGCTTCGACTCCGTGGAAATCTCCGGCGTGGAAGATCGGTTC
AACGCCTCCCTGGGCACATACCACGATCTGCTGAAAATTATCAAGGACAAGGACTTCCTGGACAATGAGG
AAAACGAGGACATTCTGGAAGATATCGTGCTGACCCTGACACTGTTTGAGGACAGAGAGATGATCGAGGA
ACGGCTGAAAACCTATGCCCACCTGTTCGACGACAAAGTGATGAAGCAGCTGAAGCGGCGGAGATACACC
GGCTGGGGCAGGCTGAGCCGGAAGCTGATCAACGGCATCCGGGACAAGCAGTCCGGCAAGACAATCCTGG
ATTTCCTGAAGTCCGACGGCTTCGCCAACAGAAACTTCATGCAGCTGATCCACGACGACAGCCTGACCTT
TAAAGAGGACATCCAGAAAGCCCAGGTGTCCGGCCAGGGCGATAGCCTGCACGAGCACATTGCCAATCTG
GCCGGCAGCCCCGCCATTAAGAAGGGCATCCTGCAGACAGTGAAGGTGGTGGACGAGCTCGTGAAAGTGA
TGGGCCGGCACAAGCCCGAGAACATCGTGATCGAAATGGCCAGAGAGAACCAGACCACCCAGAAGGGACA
GAAGAACAGCCGCGAGAGAATGAAGCGGATCGAAGAGGGCATCAAAGAGCTGGGCAGCCAGATCCTGAAA
GAACACCCCGTGGAAAACACCCAGCTGCAGAACGAGAAGCTGTACCTGTACTACCTGCAGAATGGGCGGG
ATATGTACGTGGACCAGGAACTGGACATCAACCGGCTGTCCGACTACGATGTGGACCATATCGTGCCTCA
GAGCTTTCTGAAGGACGACTCCATCGACAACAAGGTGCTGACCAGAAGCGACAAGAACCGGGGCAAGAGC
GACAACGTGCCCTCCGAAGAGGTCGTGAAGAAGATGAAGAACTACTGGCGGCAGCTGCTGAACGCCAAGC
TGATTACCCAGAGAAAGTTCGACAATCTGACCAAGGCCGAGAGAGGCGGCCTGAGCGAACTGGATAAGGC
CGGCTTCATCAAGAGACAGCTGGTGGAAACCCGGCAGATCACAAAGCACGTGGCACAGATCCTGGACTCC
CGGATGAACACTAAGTACGACGAGAATGACAAGCTGATCCGGGAAGTGAAAGTGATCACCCTGAAGTCCA
AGCTGGTGTCCGATTTCCGGAAGGATTTCCAGTTTTACAAAGTGCGCGAGATCAACAACTACCACCACGC
CCACGACGCCTACCTGAACGCCGTCGTGGGAACCGCCCTGATCAAAAAGTACCCTAAGCTGGAAAGCGAG
TTCGTGTACGGCGACTACAAGGTGTACGACGTGCGGAAGATGATCGCCAAGAGCGAGCAGGAAATCGGCA
AGGCTACCGCCAAGTACTTCTTCTACAGCAACATCATGAACTTTTTCAAGACCGAGATTACCCTGGCCAA
CGGCGAGATCCGGAAGCGGCCTCTGATCGAGACAAACGGCGAAACCGGGGAGATCGTGTGGGATAAGGGC
CGGGATTTTGCCACCGTGCGGAAAGTGCTGAGCATGCCCCAAGTGAATATCGTGAAAAAGACCGAGGTGC
AGACAGGCGGCTTCAGCAAAGAGTCTATCCTGCCCAAGAGGAACAGCGATAAGCTGATCGCCAGAAAGAA
GGACTGGGACCCTAAGAAGTACGGCGGCTTCGACAGCCCCACCGTGGCCTATTCTGTGCTGGTGGTGGCC
AAAGTGGAAAAGGGCAAGTCCAAGAAACTGAAGAGTGTGAAAGAGCTGCTGGGGATCACCATCATGGAAA
GAAGCAGCTTCGAGAAGAATCCCATCGACTTTCTGGAAGCCAAGGGCTACAAAGAAGTGAAAAAGGACCT
GATCATCAAGCTGCCTAAGTACTCCCTGTTCGAGCTGGAAAACGGCCGGAAGAGAATGCTGGCCTCTGCC
GGCGAACTGCAGAAGGGAAACGAACTGGCCCTGCCCTCCAAATATGTGAACTTCCTGTACCTGGCCAGCC
ACTATGAGAAGCTGAAGGGCTCCCCCGAGGATAATGAGCAGAAACAGCTGTTTGTGGAACAGCACAAGCA
CTACCTGGACGAGATCATCGAGCAGATCAGCGAGTTCTCCAAGAGAGTGATCCTGGCCGACGCTAATCTG
GACAAAGTGCTGTCCGCCTACAACAAGCACCGGGATAAGCCCATCAGAGAGCAGGCCGAGAATATCATCC
ACCTGTTTACCCTGACCAATCTGGGAGCCCCTGCCGCCTTCAAGTACTTTGACACCACCATCGACCGGAA
GAGGTACACCAGCACCAAAGAGGTGCTGGACGCCACCCTGATCCACCAGAGCATCACCGGCCTGTACGAG
ACACGGATCGACCTGTCTCAGCTGGGAGGTGACAGCGGCGGGAATTCCAGATCCCCTGCTGCTAAACGTG
TTAAGCTTGATGGGGGTAGCCCGGCAGCCAAGAGAGTCAAACTCGACGGCGGCTCCCCAGCGGCAAAAAG
GGTGAAACTAGACGGGGGTAGCCCCGCCGCGAAGCGTGTAAAGCTGGATGGAGGATCGCCTGCGGCTAAG
CGAGTCAAATTAGACGGTGGGTCACCGGCTGCAAAGCGCGTCAAATTGGATTGAGCTAGCGCCACCATGG
GGCAGAGCGCACATCGCCCACAGTCCCCGAGAAGTTGGGGGGAGGGGTCGGCAATTGATCCGGTGCCTAG
AGAAGGTGGCGCGGGGTAAACTGGGAAAGTGATGTCGTGTACTGGCTCCGCCTTTTTCCCGAGGGTGGGG
GAGAACCGTATATAAGTGCAGTAGTCGCCGTGAACGTTCTTTTTCGCAACGGGTTTGCCGCCAGAACACA
GTTCGAACAATTCACCATGGCCAAGCCTTTGTCTCAAGAAGAATCCACCCTCATTGAAAGAGCAACGGCT
ACAATCAACAGCATCCCCATCTCTGAAGACTACAGCGTCGCCAGCGCAGCTCTCTCTAGCGACGGCCGCA
TCTTCACTGGTGTCAATGTATATCATTTTACTGGGGGACCTTGTGCAGAACTCGTGGTGCTGGGCACTGC
TGCTGCTGCGGCAGCTGGCAACCTGACTTGTATCGTCGCGATCGGAAATGAGAACAGGGGCATCTTGAGC
CCCTGCGGACGGTGCCGACAGGTGCTTCTCGATCTGCATCCTGGGATCAAAGCCATAGTGAAGGACAGTG
ATGGACAGCCGACGGCAGTTGGGATTCGTGAATTGCTGCCCTCTGGTTATGTGTGGGAGGGCGGTACCGA
AGGTAGAGGTTCTCTCCTCACTTGTGGTGATGTTGAAGAAAACCCTGGTCCAATGTCTAGACTGGACAAG
AGCAAAGTCATAAACGGAGCTCTGGAATTACTCAATGGTGTCGGTATCGAAGGCCTGACGACAAGGAAAC
TCGCTCAAAAGCTGGGAGTTGAGCAGCCTACCCTGTACTGGCACGTGAAGAACAAGCGGGCCCTGCTCGA
TGCCCTGCCAATCGAGATGCTGGACAGGCATCATACCCACTTCTGCCCCCTGGAAGGCGAGTCATGGCAA
GACTTTCTGCGGAACAACGCCAAGTCATACCGCTGTGCTCTCCTCTCACATCGCGACGGGGCTAAAGTGC
ATCTCGGCACCCGCCCAACAGAGAAACAGTACGAAACCCTGGAAAATCAGCTCGCGTTCCTGTGTCAGCA
AGGCTTCTCCCTGGAGAACGCACTGTACGCTCTGTCCGCCGTGGGCCACTTTACACTGGGCTGCGTATTG
GAGGAACAGGAGCATCAAGTAGCAAAAGAGGAAAGAGAGACACCTACCACCGATTCTATGCCCCCACTTC
TGAGACAAGCAATTGAGCTGTTCGACCGGCAGGGAGCCGAACCTGCCTTCCTTTTCGGCCTGGAACTAAT
CATATGTGGCCTGGAGAAACAGCTAAAGTGCGAAAGCGGCGGGCCGACCGACGCCCTTGACGATTTTGAC
TTAGACATGCTCCCAGCCGATGCCCTTGACGACTTTGACCTTGATATGCTGCCTGCTGACGCTCTTGACG
ATTTTGACCTTGACATGCTCCCCGGGTAAACGCGTTAAGTCGACAATCAACCTCTGGATTACAAAATTTG
TGAAAGATTGACTGGTATTCTTAACTATGTTGCTCCTTTTACGCTATGTGGATACGCTGCTTTAATGCCT
TTGTATCATGCTATTGCTTCCCGTATGGCTTTCATTTTCTCCTCCTTGTATAAATCCTGGTTGCTGTCTC
TTTATGAGGAGTTGTGGCCCGTTGTCAGGCAACGTGGCGTGGTGTGCACTGTGTTTGCTGACGCAACCCC
CACTGGTTGGGGCATTGCCACCACCTGTCAGCTCCTTTCCGGGACTTTCGCTTTCCCCCTCCCTATTGCC
ACGGCGGAACTCATCGCCGCCTGCCTTGCCCGCTGCTGGACAGGGGCTCGGCTGTTGGGCACTGACAATT
CCGTGGTGTTGTCGGGGAAATCATCGTCCTTTCCTTGGCTGCTCGCCTGTGTTGCCACCTGGATTCTGCG
CGGGACGTCCTTCTGCTACGTCCCTTCGGCCCTCAATCCAGCGGACCTTCCTTCCCGCGGCCTGCTGCCG
GCTCTGCGGCCTCTTCCGCGTCTTCGCCTTCGCCCTCAGACGAGTCGGATCTCCCTTTGGGCCGCCTCCC
CGCGTCGACTTTAAGACCAATGACTTACAAGGCAGCTGTAGATCTTAGCCACTTTTTAAAAGAAAAGGGG
GGACTGGAAGGGCTAATTCACTCCCAACGAAGACAAGATCTGCTTTTTGCTTGTACTGGGTCTCTCTGGT
TAGACCAGATCTGAGCCTGGGAGCTCTCTGGCTAACTAGGGAACCCACTGCTTAAGCCTCAATAAAGCTT
GCCTTGAGTGCTTCAAGTAGTGTGTGCCCGTCTGTTGTGTGACTCTGGTAACTAGAGATCCCTCAGACCC
TTTTAGTCAGTGTGGAAAATCTCTAGCAGTACGTATAGTAGTTCATGTCATCTTATTATTCAGTATTTAT
AACTTGCAAAGAAATGAATATCAGAGAGTGAGAGGAACTTGTTTATTGCAGCTTATAATGGTTACAAATA
AAGCAATAGCATCACAAATTTCACAAATAAAGCATTTTTTTCACTGCATTCTAGTTGTGGTTTGTCCAAA
CTCATCAATGTATCTTATCATGTCTGGCTCTAGCTATCCCGCCCCTAACTCCGCCCATCCCGCCCCTAAC
TCCGCCCAGTTCCGCCCATTCTCCGCCCCATGGCTGACTAATTTTTTTTATTTATGCAGAGGCCGAGGCC
GCCTCGGCCTCTGAGCTATTCCAGAAGTAGTGAGGAGGCTTTTTTGGAGGCCTAGGGACGTACCCAATTC
GCCCTATAGTGAGTCGTATTACGCGCGCTCACTGGCCGTCGTTTTACAACGTCGTGACTGGGAAAACCCT
GGCGTTACCCAACTTAATCGCCTTGCAGCACATCCCCCTTTCGCCAGCTGGCGTAATAGCGAAGAGGCCC
GCACCGATCGCCCTTCCCAACAGTTGCGCAGCCTGAATGGCGAATGGG
[124 nt withheld, positions 8729-8852]
C
[91 nt withheld, positions 8854-8944]
A
[49 nt withheld, positions 8946-8994]
CCTTTGACGTTGGAGTCCACGTTCTTT
[37 nt withheld, positions 9022-9058]
ACCCTATCTCGGTCTATTCTTTTGATTTATAAGGGATTTTGCCGATTTCGGCCTATTGGTTAAAAAATGA
GCTGATTTAACAAAAATTTAACGCGAATTTTAACAAAATATTAACGCTTACAATTTAGGTGGCACTTTTC
GGGGAAATGTGCGCGGAACCCCTATTTGTTTATTTTTCTAAATACATTCAAATATGTATCCGCTCATGAG
ACAATAACCCTGATAAATGCTTCAATAATATTGAAAAAGGAAGAGTATGAGTATTCAACATTTCCGTGTC
GCCCTTATTCCCTTTTTTGCGGCATTTTGCCTTCCTGTTTTTGCTCACCCAGAAACGCTGGTGAAAGTAA
AAGATGCTGAAGATCAGTTGGGTGCACGAGTGGGTTACATCGAACTGGATCTCAACAGCGGTAAGATCCT
TGAGAGTTTTCGCCCCGAAGAACGTTTTCCAATGATGAGCACTTTTAAAGTTCTGCTATGTGGCGCGGTA
TTATCCCGTATTGACGCCGGGCAAGAGCAACTCGGTCGCCGCATACACTATTCTCAGAATGACTTGGTTG
AGTACTCACCAGTCACAGAAAAGCATCTTACGGATGGCATGACAGTAAGAGAATTATGCAGTGCTGCCAT
AACCATGAGTGATAACACTGCGGCCAACTTACTTCTGACAACGATCGGAGGACCGAAGGAGCTAACCGCT
TTTTTGCACAACATGGGGGATCATGTAACTCGCCTTGATCGTTGGGAACCGGAGCTGAATGAAGCCATAC
CAAACGACGAGCGTGACACCACGATGCCTGTAGCAATGGCAACAACGTTGCGCAAACTATTAACTGGCGA
ACTACTTACTCTAGCTTCCCGGCAACAATTAATAGACTGGATGGAGGCGGATAAAGTTGCAGGACCACTT
CTGCGCTCGGCCCTTCCGGCTGGCTGGTTTATTGCTGATAAATCTGGAGCCGGTGAGCGTGGGTCTCGCG
GTATCATTGCAGCACTGGGGCCAGATGGTAAGCCCTCCCGTATCGTAGTTATCTACACGACGGGGAGTCA
GGCAACTATGGATGAACGAAATAGACAGATCGCTGAGATAGGTGCCTCACTGATTAAGCATTGGTAACTG
TCAGACCAAGTTTACTCATATATACTTTAGATTGATTTAAAACTTCATTTTTAATTTAAAAGGATCTAGG
TGAAGATCCTTTTTGATAATCTCATGACCAAAATCCCTTAACGTGAGTTTTCGTTCCACTGAGCGTCAGA
CCCCGTAGAAAAGATCAAAGGATCTTCTTGAGATCCTTTTTTTCTGCGCGTAATCTGCTGCTTGCAAACA
AAAAAACCACCGCTACCAGCGGTGGTTTGTTTGCCGGATCAAGAGCTACCAACTCTTTTTCCGAAGGTAA
CTGGCTTCAGCAGAGCGCAGATACCAAATACTGTTCTTCTAGTGTAGCCGTAGTTAGGCCACCACTTCAA
GAACTCTGTAGCACCGCCTACATACCTCGCTCTGCTAATCCTGTTACCAGTGGCTGCTGCCAGTGGCGAT
AAGTCGTGTCTTACCGGGTTGGACTCAAGACGATAGTTACCGGATAAGGCGCAGCGGTCGGGCTGAACGG
GGGGTTCGTGCACACAGCCCAGCTTGGAGCGAACGACCTACACCGAACTGAGATACCTACAGCGTGAGCT
ATGAGAAAGCGCCACGCTTCCCGAAGGGAGAAAGGCGGACAGGTATCCGGTAAGCGGCAGGGTCGGAACA
GGAGAGCGCACGAGGGAGCTTCCAGGGGGAAACGCCTGGTATCTTTATAGTCCTGTCGGGTTTCGCCACC
TCTGACTTGAGCGTCGATTTTTGTGATGCTCGTCAGGGGGGCGGAGCCTATGGAAAAACGCCAGCAACGC
GGCCTTTTTACGGTTCCTGGCCTTTTGCTGGCCTTTTGCTCACATGTTCTTTCCTGCGTTATCCCCTGAT
TCTGTGGATAACCGTATTACCGCCTTTGAGTGAGCTGATACCGCTCGCCGCAGCCGAACGACCGAGCGCA
GCGAGTCAGTGAGCGAGGAAGCGGAAGAGCGCCCAATACGCAAACCGCCTCTCCCCGCGCGTTGGCCGAT
TCATTAATGCAGCTGGCACGACAGGTTTCCCGACTGGAAAGCGGGCAGTGAGCGCAACGCAATTAATGTG
AGTTAGCTCACTCATTAGGCACCCCAGGCTTTACACTTTATGCTTCCGGCTCGTATGTTGTGTGGAATTG
TGAGCGGATAACAATTTCACACAGGAAACAGCTATGACCATGATTACGCCAAGCGCGCAATTAACCCTCA
CTAAAGGGAACAAAAGCTGGAGCTGCAAGCTTAATGTAGTCTTATGCAATACTCTTGTAGTCTTGCAACA
TGGTAACGATGAGTTAGCAACATGCCTTACAAGGAGAGAAAAAGCACCGTGCATGCCGATTGGTGGAAGT
AAGGTGGTACGATCGTGCCTTATTAGGAAGGCAACAGACGGGTCTGACATGGATTGGACGAACCACTGAA
TTGCCGCATTGCAGAGATATTGTATTTAAGTGCCTAGCTCGATACATAAACGGGTCTCTCTGGTTAGACC
AGATCTGAGCCTGGGAGCTCTCTGGCTAACTAGGGAACCCACTGCTTAAGCCTCAATAAAGCTTGCCTTG
AGTGCTTCAAGTAGTGTGTGCCCGTCTGTTGTGTGACTCTGGTAACTAGAGATCCCTCAGACCCTTTTAG
TCAGTGTGGAAAATCTCTAGCAGTGGCGCCCGAACAGGGACTTGAAAGCGAAAGGGAAACCAGAGGAGCT
CTCTCGACGCAGGACTCGGCTTGCTGAAGCGCGCACGGCAAGAGGCGAGGGGCGGCGACTGGTGAGTACG
CCAAAAATTTTGACTAGCGGAGGCTAGAAGGAGAGAGATGGGTGCGAGAGCGTCAGTATTAAGCGGGGGA
GAATTAGATCGCGATGGGAAAAAATTCGGTTAAGGCCAGGGGGAAAGAAAAAATATAAATTAAAACATAT
AGTATGGGCAAGCAGGGAGCTAGAACGATTCGCAGTTAATCCTGGCCTGTTAGAAACATCAGAAGGCTGT
AGACAAATACTGGGACAGCTACAACCATCCCTTCAGACAGGATCAGAAGAACTTAGATCATTATATAATA
CAGTAGCAACCCTCTATTGTGTGCATCAAAGGATAGAGATAAAAGACACCAAGGAAGCTTTAGACAAGAT
AGAGGAAGAGCAAAACAAAAGTAAGACCACCGCACAGCAAGCGGCCGCTGATCTTCAGACCTGGAGGAGG
AGATATGAGGGACAATTGGAGAAGTGAATTATATAAATATAAAGTAGTAAAAATTGAACCATTAGGAGTA
GCACCCACCAAGGCAAAGAGAAGAGTGGTGCAGAGAGAAAAAAGAGCAGTGGGAATAGGAGCTTTGTTCC
TTGGGTTCTTGGGAGCAGCAGGAAGCACTATGGGCGCAGCGTCAATGACGCTGACGGTACAGGCCAGACA
ATTATTGTCTGGTATAGTGCAGCAGCAGAACAATTTGCTGAGGGCTATTGAGGCGCAACAGCATCTGTTG
CAACTCACAGTCTGGGGCATCAAGCAGCTCCAGGCAAGAATCCTGGCTGTGGAAAGATACCTAAAGGATC
AACAGCTCCTGGGGATTTGGGGTTGCTCTGGAAAACTCATTTGCACCACTGCTGTGCCTTGGAATGCTAG
TTGGAGTAATAAATCTCTGGAACAGATTTGGAATCACACGACCTGGATGGAGTGGGACAGAGAAATTAAC
AATTACACAAGCTTAATACACTCCTTAATTGAAGAATCGCAAAACCAGCAAGAAAAGAATGAACAAGAAT
TATTGGAATTAGATAAATGGGCAAGTTTGTGGAATTGGTTTAACATAACAAATTGGCTGTGGTATATAAA
ATTATTCATAATGATAGTAGGAGGCTTGGTAGGTTTAAGAATAGTTTTTGCTGTACTTTCTATAGTGAAT
A
